Addgene plasmid #217792: HUHe variant click editor (CE1) - pCMV-T7-Chimp17-nCas9-EcKlenow (JO1275)
Purpose: Variant CE1 construct with Chim HUH endonuclease, expressed from CMV or T7 promoters.
Depositing lab: Benjamin Kleinstiver. Depositing organization: Massachusetts General Hospital. Publication: Click editing enables programmable genome writing using DNA polymerases and HUH endonucleases. Ferreira da Silva J, Tou CJ, King EM, Eller ML, Rufino-Ramos D, Ma L, Cromwell CR, Metovic J, Benning FMC, Chao LH, Eichler FS, Kleinstiver BP. Nat Biotechnol. 2024 Jul 22. doi: 10.1038/s41587-024-02324-x. PubMed 39039307.
Backbone
  Vector backbone: pCMV-T7-SpCas9-P2A-EGFP (RTW3027)
  Backbone manufacturer: Addgene #139987
  Vector type: Mammalian Expression, CRISPR ; in vitro transcription; T7 promoter
Growth in bacteria
  Bacterial resistance: Ampicillin, 100 μg/mL
  Growth temperature: 37°C
  Growth strain: DH5alpha
  Copy number: High Copy
Gene/Insert
  Gene/Insert name: Chimp17-XTEN-nSpCas9-BPNLS-EcKlenow(-exo)-BPNLS (alt name: JO1275)
  Species: Synthetic
  Mutation: nSpCas9(H840A); EcKlenow(-exo;D355A/E357A)
  Promoter: CMV and T7
  Tag / fusion protein: BPNLS (C terminal on backbone)
  Cloning method: Gibson Cloning
  Sequencing primers: 5′ oBK6928-CCAAGTCTCCACCCCATTGACG; 3′ oBK219-GGGAGTGGCACCTTCCAGGGTC
Terms and licenses: Academic/Nonprofit Terms; Industry Terms: Not Available to Industry
Depositor comments: Please visit https://doi.org/10.1101/2023.09.12.557440 for bioRxiv preprint.
How to cite: HUHe variant click editor (CE1) - pCMV-T7-Chimp17-nCas9-EcKlenow (JO1275) was a gift from Benjamin Kleinstiver (Addgene plasmid # 217792 ; http://n2t.net/addgene:217792 ; RRID:Addgene_217792)
