[The description below was written by a language model from this plasmid's Addgene catalogue record and pLannotate feature annotations shown in this document.]
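Description:
HUHe variant click editor (CE1) - pCMV-T7-Chimp17-nCas9-EcKlenow (JO1275) is a 9,885 nt mammalian expression and in vitro transcription plasmid derived from the pCMV-T7-SpCas9-P2A-EGFP backbone. It is maintained in E. coli at high copy through a ColE1/pUC-type origin and selected with ampicillin via the β-lactamase gene and its native promoter. Short remnants of lac regulatory sequences, a pBR322 bom fragment and an SV40 promoter fragment are also annotated in the backbone and appear to be vestigial.

The payload is a single synthetic fusion open reading frame placed downstream of the CMV enhancer/promoter and a T7 promoter, and terminated by the bGH polyadenylation signal, so the protein can be expressed by transfection of mammalian cells or the mRNA made by T7 transcription. From N to C terminus the record lists the Chimp17 HUH endonuclease domain (annotated by similarity to a circovirus Rep protein, which nicks a specific ssDNA motif and becomes covalently linked to the 5′ end through a tyrosine), an XTEN linker, SpCas9 nickase carrying H840A, a bipartite NLS, the Klenow fragment of E. coli DNA polymerase I rendered exonuclease-deficient by D355A/E357A, and a final bipartite NLS. The feature table shows no EGFP reporter, although the parent backbone carried one.

In click editing, the HUH domain tethers a single-stranded DNA template to the editor, the guide-directed nickase exposes a genomic 3′ end, and the DNA-dependent polymerase extends it to copy the edit from the template. This plasmid is a variant of the CE1 architecture that uses an alternative HUH endonuclease, suited to comparing HUH domains in programmable genome writing. No guide RNA cassette is present, so the guide and the DNA template must be supplied separately.
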