Features (pLannotate 1.2.2; 18 found; start..end, strand, type, name):
    113..217     -  promoter       AmpR promoter: bla
    288..332     -  misc_feature   bom (fragment): basis of mobility region from pBR322
    487..866     +  enhancer       CMV enhancer: human cytomegalovirus immediate early enhancer
    867..1070    +  promoter       CMV promoter: human cytomegalovirus (CMV) immediate early promoter
   1112..1130    +  promoter       T7 promoter: promoter for bacteriophage T7 RNA polymerase
   1150..1473    +  CDS            Rep (fragment): REP_BFDV - Experimental evidence at protein level: Swiss-Prot protein existence level 1. Essential for the replication of viral ssDNA. The closed circular ssDNA genome is first converted to a superhelical dsDNA. Rep and/or Rep' binds a specific hairpin at the genome origin of replication. Introduces an endonucleolytic nick within the conserved sequence 5'-AGTATTAC-3' in the intergenic region of the genome, thereby initiating the rolling circle replication (RCR). Following cleavage, binds covalently to the 5'-phosphate of DNA as a tyrosyl ester. The cleavage gives rise to a free 3'-OH that serv
   1543..3144    +  CDS            Cas9(N): N-terminal portion of Streptococcus pyogenes Cas9 (Zetsche et al., 2015)
   3145..5639    +  CDS            Cas9(C) (fragment): C-terminal portion of Streptococcus pyogenes Cas9 (Zetsche et al., 2015)
   5743..7560    +  CDS            polA (fragment): DPO1_ECOLI - Also known as resA. Experimental evidence at protein level: Swiss-Prot protein existence level 1. In addition to polymerase activity, this DNA polymerase exhibits 3'-5' and 5'-3' exonuclease activity. It is able to utilize nicked circular duplex DNA as a template and can unwind the parental DNA strand from its template. From Escherichia coli (strain K12).
   7681..7905    +  polyA_signal   bGH poly(A) signal: bovine growth hormone polyadenylation signal
   7909..7930    +  promoter       SV40 promoter (fragment): SV40 enhancer and early promoter
   7935..7951    +  misc_feature   MCS (fragment): pBluescript multiple cloning site
   8000..8016    -  protein_bind   lac operator: The lac repressor binds to the lac operator to inhibit transcription in E. coli. This inhibition can be relieved by adding lactose or isopropyl-β-D-thiogalactopyranoside (IPTG). lac repressor encoded by lacI
   8024..8054    -  promoter       lac promoter: promoter for the E. coli lac operon
   8069..8090    -  protein_bind   CAP binding site: CAP binding activates transcription in the presence of cAMP. E. coli catabolite activator protein
   8103..8195    -  CDS            lacI (fragment): lac repressor; lacI; The lac repressor binds to the lac operator to inhibit transcription in E. coli. This inhibition can be relieved by adding lactose or isopropyl-β-D-thiogalactopyranoside (IPTG).
   8378..8966    -  rep_origin     ori: high-copy-number ColE1/pMB1/pBR322/pUC origin of replication
   9137..112     -  CDS            AmpR (across the origin): β-lactamase; bla; confers resistance to ampicillin, carbenicillin, and related antibiotics
>Addgene plasmid #217792 | HUHe variant click editor (CE1) - pCMV-T7-Chimp17-nCas9-EcKlenow (JO1275) | addgene full sequence | sequence record 432856 | Addgene NGS Result
ACTGATCTTCAGCATCTTTTACTTTCACCAGCGTTTCTGGGTGAGCAAAAACAGGAAGGCAAAATGCCGC
AAAAAAGGGAATAAGGGCGACACGGAAATGTTGAATACTCATACTCTTCCTTTTTCAATATTATTGAAGC
ATTTATCAGGGTTATTGTCTCATGAGCGGATACATATTTGAATGTATTTAGAAAAATAAACAAATAGGGG
TTCCGCGCACATTTCCCCGAAAAGTGCCACCTGACGTCGACGGATCGGGAGATCGATCTCCCGATCCCCT
AGGGTCGACTCTCAGTACAATCTGCTCTGATGCCGCATAGTTAAGCCAGTATCTGCTCCCTGCTTGTGTG
TTGGAGGTCGCTGAGTAGTGCGCGAGCAAAATTTAAGCTACAACAAGGCAAGGCTTGACCGACAATTGCA
TGAAGAATCTGCTTAGGGTTAGGCGTTTTGCGCTGCTTCGCGATGTACGGGCCAGATATACGCGTTGACA
TTGATTATTGACTAGTTATTAATAGTAATCAATTACGGGGTCATTAGTTCATAGCCCATATATGGAGTTC
CGCGTTACATAACTTACGGTAAATGGCCCGCCTGGCTGACCGCCCAACGACCCCCGCCCATTGACGTCAA
TAATGACGTATGTTCCCATAGTAACGCCAATAGGGACTTTCCATTGACGTCAATGGGTGGAGTATTTACG
GTAAACTGCCCACTTGGCAGTACATCAAGTGTATCATATGCCAAGTACGCCCCCTATTGACGTCAATGAC
GGTAAATGGCCCGCCTGGCATTATGCCCAGTACATGACCTTATGGGACTTTCCTACTTGGCAGTACATCT
ACGTATTAGTCATCGCTATTACCATGGTGATGCGGTTTTGGCAGTACATCAATGGGCGTGGATAGCGGTT
TGACTCACGGGGATTTCCAAGTCTCCACCCCATTGACGTCAATGGGAGTTTGTTTTGGCACCAAAATCAA
CGGGACTTTCCAAAATGTCGTAACAACTCCGCCCCATTGACGCAAATGGGCGGTAGGCGTGTACGGTGGG
AGGTCTATATAAGCAGAGCTGGTTTAGTGAACCGTCAGATCCGCTAGAGATCCGCGGCCGCTAATACGAC
TCACTATAGGGAGAGCCGCCACCATGGCCCCTATCAAGCGCCCAGCTCCCTGCAAGCGGTGGTGTTTTAC
CCTGAACAACTTCACAGATGATGAAGTGCAGAAGGTGGTGTCTCTGCAACCTGACGAAGTGCACTACGCC
ATCGTGGGCAGAGAGACAGGCGCCCAGGGAACCCCTCATCTCCAGGGCTACCTGCACCTGAAGAAGAAAA
AGCGGCTGACCAGCATGAAAGAGTTCCTGCCTAGAGCCCACTGGGAGGTCGCCAGAGGCTCCGACGAGGA
CAACGAGGCCTACTGCAGCAAGGAAGGCGACGTGATCCTGACCCTGGGAATCCCCGCTAAGGGCAATAGA
AGCGGAGGCTCTAGCGGCTCCGAGACACCCGGCACATCTGAGTCCGCCACCCCTGAGAGCAGCGGCGGCA
GCGACAAGAAGTACAGCATCGGCCTGGACATCGGCACCAACTCTGTGGGCTGGGCCGTGATCACCGACGA
GTACAAGGTGCCCAGCAAGAAATTCAAGGTGCTGGGCAACACCGACCGGCACAGCATCAAGAAGAACCTG
ATCGGAGCCCTGCTGTTCGACAGCGGCGAAACAGCCGAGGCCACCCGGCTGAAGAGAACCGCCAGAAGAA
GATACACCAGACGGAAGAACCGGATCTGCTATCTGCAAGAGATCTTCAGCAACGAGATGGCCAAGGTGGA
CGACAGCTTCTTCCACAGACTGGAAGAGTCCTTCCTGGTGGAAGAGGATAAGAAGCACGAGCGGCACCCC
ATCTTCGGCAACATCGTGGACGAGGTGGCCTACCACGAGAAGTACCCCACCATCTACCACCTGAGAAAGA
AACTGGTGGACAGCACCGACAAGGCCGACCTGCGGCTGATCTATCTGGCCCTGGCCCACATGATCAAGTT
CCGGGGCCACTTCCTGATCGAGGGCGACCTGAACCCCGACAACAGCGACGTGGACAAGCTGTTCATCCAG
CTGGTGCAGACCTACAACCAGCTGTTCGAGGAAAACCCCATCAACGCCAGCGGCGTGGACGCCAAGGCCA
TCCTGTCTGCCAGACTGAGCAAGAGCAGACGGCTGGAAAATCTGATCGCCCAGCTGCCCGGCGAGAAGAA
GAATGGCCTGTTCGGAAACCTGATTGCCCTGAGCCTGGGCCTGACCCCCAACTTCAAGAGCAACTTCGAC
CTGGCCGAGGATGCCAAACTGCAGCTGAGCAAGGACACCTACGACGACGACCTGGACAACCTGCTGGCCC
AGATCGGCGACCAGTACGCCGACCTGTTTCTGGCCGCCAAGAACCTGTCCGACGCCATCCTGCTGAGCGA
CATCCTGAGAGTGAACACCGAGATCACCAAGGCCCCCCTGAGCGCCTCTATGATCAAGAGATACGACGAG
CACCACCAGGACCTGACCCTGCTGAAAGCTCTCGTGCGGCAGCAGCTGCCTGAGAAGTACAAAGAGATTT
TCTTCGACCAGAGCAAGAACGGCTACGCCGGCTACATTGACGGCGGAGCCAGCCAGGAAGAGTTCTACAA
GTTCATCAAGCCCATCCTGGAAAAGATGGACGGCACCGAGGAACTGCTCGTGAAGCTGAACAGAGAGGAC
CTGCTGCGGAAGCAGCGGACCTTCGACAACGGCAGCATCCCCCACCAGATCCACCTGGGAGAGCTGCACG
CCATTCTGCGGCGGCAGGAAGATTTTTACCCATTCCTGAAGGACAACCGGGAAAAGATCGAGAAGATCCT
GACCTTCCGCATCCCCTACTACGTGGGCCCTCTGGCCAGGGGAAACAGCAGATTCGCCTGGATGACCAGA
AAGAGCGAGGAAACCATCACCCCCTGGAACTTCGAGGAAGTGGTGGACAAGGGCGCTTCCGCCCAGAGCT
TCATCGAGCGGATGACCAACTTCGATAAGAACCTGCCCAACGAGAAGGTGCTGCCCAAGCACAGCCTGCT
GTACGAGTACTTCACCGTGTATAACGAGCTGACCAAAGTGAAATACGTGACCGAGGGAATGAGAAAGCCC
GCCTTCCTGAGCGGCGAGCAGAAAAAGGCCATCGTGGACCTGCTGTTCAAGACCAACCGGAAAGTGACCG
TGAAGCAGCTGAAAGAGGACTACTTCAAGAAAATCGAGTGCTTCGACTCCGTGGAAATCTCCGGCGTGGA
AGATCGGTTCAACGCCTCCCTGGGCACATACCACGATCTGCTGAAAATTATCAAGGACAAGGACTTCCTG
GACAATGAGGAAAACGAGGACATTCTGGAAGATATCGTGCTGACCCTGACACTGTTTGAGGACAGAGAGA
TGATCGAGGAACGGCTGAAAACCTATGCCCACCTGTTCGACGACAAAGTGATGAAGCAGCTGAAGCGGCG
GAGATACACCGGCTGGGGCAGGCTGAGCCGGAAGCTGATCAACGGCATCCGGGACAAGCAGTCCGGCAAG
ACAATCCTGGATTTCCTGAAGTCCGACGGCTTCGCCAACAGAAACTTCATGCAGCTGATCCACGACGACA
GCCTGACCTTTAAAGAGGACATCCAGAAAGCCCAGGTGTCCGGCCAGGGCGATAGCCTGCACGAGCACAT
TGCCAATCTGGCCGGCAGCCCCGCCATTAAGAAGGGCATCCTGCAGACAGTGAAGGTGGTGGACGAGCTC
GTGAAAGTGATGGGCCGGCACAAGCCCGAGAACATCGTGATCGAAATGGCCAGAGAGAACCAGACCACCC
AGAAGGGACAGAAGAACAGCCGCGAGAGAATGAAGCGGATCGAAGAGGGCATCAAAGAGCTGGGCAGCCA
GATCCTGAAAGAACACCCCGTGGAAAACACCCAGCTGCAGAACGAGAAGCTGTACCTGTACTACCTGCAG
AATGGGCGGGATATGTACGTGGACCAGGAACTGGACATCAACCGGCTGTCCGACTACGATGTGGACGCTA
TCGTGCCTCAGAGCTTTCTGAAGGACGACTCCATCGACAACAAGGTGCTGACCAGAAGCGACAAGAACCG
GGGCAAGAGCGACAACGTGCCCTCCGAAGAGGTCGTGAAGAAGATGAAGAACTACTGGCGGCAGCTGCTG
AACGCCAAGCTGATTACCCAGAGAAAGTTCGACAATCTGACCAAGGCCGAGAGAGGCGGCCTGAGCGAAC
TGGATAAGGCCGGCTTCATCAAGAGACAGCTGGTGGAAACCCGGCAGATCACAAAGCACGTGGCACAGAT
CCTGGACTCCCGGATGAACACTAAGTACGACGAGAATGACAAGCTGATCCGGGAAGTGAAAGTGATCACC
CTGAAGTCCAAGCTGGTGTCCGATTTCCGGAAGGATTTCCAGTTTTACAAAGTGCGCGAGATCAACAACT
ACCACCACGCCCACGACGCCTACCTGAACGCCGTCGTGGGAACCGCCCTGATCAAAAAGTACCCTAAGCT
GGAAAGCGAGTTCGTGTACGGCGACTACAAGGTGTACGACGTGCGGAAGATGATCGCCAAGAGCGAGCAG
GAAATCGGCAAGGCTACCGCCAAGTACTTCTTCTACAGCAACATCATGAACTTTTTCAAGACCGAGATTA
CCCTGGCCAACGGCGAGATCCGGAAGCGGCCTCTGATCGAGACAAACGGCGAAACCGGGGAGATCGTGTG
GGATAAGGGCCGGGATTTTGCCACCGTGCGGAAAGTGCTGAGCATGCCCCAAGTGAATATCGTGAAAAAG
ACCGAGGTGCAGACAGGCGGCTTCAGCAAAGAGTCTATCCTGCCCAAGAGGAACAGCGATAAGCTGATCG
CCAGAAAGAAGGACTGGGACCCTAAGAAGTACGGCGGCTTCGACAGCCCCACCGTGGCCTATTCTGTGCT
GGTGGTGGCCAAAGTGGAAAAGGGCAAGTCCAAGAAACTGAAGAGTGTGAAAGAGCTGCTGGGGATCACC
ATCATGGAAAGAAGCAGCTTCGAGAAGAATCCCATCGACTTTCTGGAAGCCAAGGGCTACAAAGAAGTGA
AAAAGGACCTGATCATCAAGCTGCCTAAGTACTCCCTGTTCGAGCTGGAAAACGGCCGGAAGAGAATGCT
GGCCTCTGCCGGCGAACTGCAGAAGGGAAACGAACTGGCCCTGCCCTCCAAATATGTGAACTTCCTGTAC
CTGGCCAGCCACTATGAGAAGCTGAAGGGCTCCCCCGAGGATAATGAGCAGAAACAGCTGTTTGTGGAAC
AGCACAAGCACTACCTGGACGAGATCATCGAGCAGATCAGCGAGTTCTCCAAGAGAGTGATCCTGGCCGA
CGCTAATCTGGACAAAGTGCTGTCCGCCTACAACAAGCACCGGGATAAGCCCATCAGAGAGCAGGCCGAG
AATATCATCCACCTGTTTACCCTGACCAATCTGGGAGCCCCTGCCGCCTTCAAGTACTTTGACACCACCA
TCGACCGGAAGAGGTACACCAGCACCAAAGAGGTGCTGGACGCCACCCTGATCCACCAGAGCATCACCGG
CCTGTACGAGACACGGATCGACCTGTCTCAGCTGGGAGGTGACTCCGGCGGAAGCTCTGGTGGCAGCAAG
CGGACCGCCGACGGCTCTGAATTCGAGAGCCCTAAGAAGAAAAGAAAGGTGAGCGGAGGCTCTAGCGGCG
GAAGCGTTATCTCCTACGACAACTACGTGACCATCCTGGACGAAGAGACACTGAAGGCTTGGATCGCTAA
ACTGGAAAAAGCCCCTGTGTTCGCCTTCGCCACCGCCACCGACTCCTTAGATAACATCAGCGCCAACCTG
GTGGGCCTGTCTTTCGCCATCGAGCCTGGCGTGGCCGCCTACATCCCCGTGGCCCACGATTACCTGGATG
CCCCAGATCAAATCAGCAGAGAGAGAGCACTGGAGCTCCTGAAGCCCCTGCTGGAGGACGAGAAGGCCCT
GAAGGTGGGACAGAACCTGAAATACGATAGGGGAATCCTGGCTAATTACGGCATCGAGCTGAGAGGCATC
GCCTTCGATACCATGCTGGAATCTTACATCCTGAACAGCGTGGCCGGCCGCCACGACATGGACAGCCTGG
CTGAACGGTGGCTGAAGCACAAAACCATCACCTTCGAAGAGATCGCCGGAAAGGGCAAGAACCAGCTGAC
ATTTAATCAGATCGCACTGGAAGAAGCCGGCAGATACGCCGCTGAGGACGCCGACGTGACCCTTCAGCTG
CACCTGAAGATGTGGCCCGATCTGCAGAAGCACAAGGGCCCACTAAACGTGTTCGAGAACATCGAGATGC
CTCTGGTGCCCGTCCTGAGCAGAATCGAGAGGAATGGCGTGAAGATCGACCCCAAGGTGCTGCACAACCA
CAGCGAGGAACTGACACTGCGGCTGGCCGAGCTGGAAAAGAAGGCCCACGAAATCGCCGGCGAGGAGTTC
AACCTGTCTAGCACCAAGCAGCTACAAACAATCCTGTTCGAGAAGCAGGGCATTAAGCCTCTGAAAAAGA
CACCTGGCGGAGCCCCCAGCACCAGCGAAGAAGTGCTGGAGGAACTGGCGCTGGATTACCCTCTGCCCAA
AGTGATCCTGGAATATAGAGGACTGGCCAAGCTGAAGTCTACATACACCGACAAGCTGCCTCTGATGATC
AACCCCAAGACCGGCCGGGTGCATACATCTTATCACCAGGCCGTGACAGCCACCGGCCGGCTGAGCAGCA
CAGATCCTAACCTGCAAAACATCCCAGTGCGGAACGAAGAGGGCAGAAGAATCAGACAGGCTTTCATTGC
CCCTGAGGACTACGTCATCGTGTCTGCTGACTACAGCCAGATAGAACTGAGAATCATGGCCCATCTGTCT
CGGGACAAGGGCCTGCTGACCGCTTTTGCAGAAGGCAAGGACATCCACAGAGCCACCGCTGCCGAAGTGT
TCGGCCTGCCTCTGGAAACAGTGACCAGCGAGCAAAGAAGGTCCGCCAAGGCCATTAACTTCGGCCTGAT
CTACGGCATGAGCGCCTTTGGCCTGGCCAGACAGCTCAACATCCCTAGAAAGGAGGCCCAGAAATACATG
GACCTGTACTTCGAGCGGTACCCCGGCGTGCTGGAGTACATGGAACGGACCAGAGCCCAGGCTAAAGAGC
AGGGATACGTGGAAACCCTGGATGGCCGGAGACTGTATCTGCCTGACATCAAGAGCAGCAACGGCGCCAG
AAGAGCCGCCGCTGAGAGAGCTGCTATCAACGCCCCTATGCAGGGCACCGCCGCCGACATCATCAAGCGG
GCCATGATCGCCGTGGACGCCTGGCTGCAGGCCGAGCAGCCTAGAGTGCGGATGATCATGCAGGTGCACG
ACGAGCTGGTGTTTGAGGTGCACAAGGACGACGTGGATGCTGTGGCCAAGCAGATTCACCAGCTGATGGA
AAATTGCACCAGACTGGACGTGCCACTGCTGGTCGAGGTTGGAAGCGGAGAGAATTGGGACCAGGCCCAC
TCTGGCGGCTCAAAAAGAACCGCCGACGGCAGCGAATTCGAGTCTCCCAAGAAGAAGAGGAAAGTCTGAC
CGGTCATCATCACCATCACCATTGAGTTTAAACCCGCTGATCAGCCTCGACTGTGCCTTCTAGTTGCCAG
CCATCTGTTGTTTGCCCCTCCCCCGTGCCTTCCTTGACCCTGGAAGGTGCCACTCCCACTGTCCTTTCCT
AATAAAATGAGGAAATTGCATCGCATTGTCTGAGTAGGTGTCATTCTATTCTGGGGGGTGGGGTGGGGCA
GGACAGCAAGGGGGAGGATTGGGAAGACAATAGCAGGCATGCTGGGGATGCGGTGGGCTCTATGGCTTCT
GAGGCGGAAAGAACCAGCTGGGGCTCGATACCGTCGACCTCTAGCTAGAGCTTGGCGTAATCATGGTCAT
AGCTGTTTCCTGTGTGAAATTGTTATCCGCTCACAATTCCACACAACATACGAGCCGGAAGCATAAAGTG
TAAAGCCTAGGGTGCCTAATGAGTGAGCTAACTCACATTAATTGCGTTGCGCTCACTGCCCGCTTTCCAG
TCGGGAAACCTGTCGTGCCAGCTGCATTAATGAATCGGCCAACGCGCGGGGAGAGGCGGTTTGCGTATTG
GGCGCTCTTCCGCTTCCTCGCTCACTGACTCGCTGCGCTCGGTCGTTCGGCTGCGGCGAGCGGTATCAGC
TCACTCAAAGGCGGTAATACGGTTATCCACAGAATCAGGGGATAACGCAGGAAAGAACATGTGAGCAAAA
GGCCAGCAAAAGGCCAGGAACCGTAAAAAGGCCGCGTTGCTGGCGTTTTTCCATAGGCTCCGCCCCCCTG
ACGAGCATCACAAAAATCGACGCTCAAGTCAGAGGTGGCGAAACCCGACAGGACTATAAAGATACCAGGC
GTTTCCCCCTGGAAGCTCCCTCGTGCGCTCTCCTGTTCCGACCCTGCCGCTTACCGGATACCTGTCCGCC
TTTCTCCCTTCGGGAAGCGTGGCGCTTTCTCATAGCTCACGCTGTAGGTATCTCAGTTCGGTGTAGGTCG
TTCGCTCCAAGCTGGGCTGTGTGCACGAACCCCCCGTTCAGCCCGACCGCTGCGCCTTATCCGGTAACTA
TCGTCTTGAGTCCAACCCGGTAAGACACGACTTATCGCCACTGGCAGCAGCCACTGGTAACAGGATTAGC
AGAGCGAGGTATGTAGGCGGTGCTACAGAGTTCTTGAAGTGGTGGCCTAACTACGGCTACACTAGAAGAA
CAGTATTTGGTATCTGCGCTCTGCTGAAGCCAGTTACCTTCGGAAAAAGAGTTGGTAGCTCTTGATCCGG
CAAACAAACCACCGCTGGTAGCGGTGGTTTTTTTGTTTGCAAGCAGCAGATTACGCGCAGAAAAAAAGGA
TCTCAAGAAGATCCTTTGATCTTTTCTACGGGGTCTGACGCTCAGTGGAACGAAAACTCACGTTAAGGGA
TTTTGGTCATGAGATTATCAAAAAGGATCTTCACCTAGATCCTTTTAAATTAAAAATGAAGTTTTAAATC
AATCTAAAGTATATATGAGTAAACTTGGTCTGACAGTTACCAATGCTTAATCAGTGAGGCACCTATCTCA
GCGATCTGTCTATTTCGTTCATCCATAGTTGCCTGACTCCCCGTCGTGTAGATAACTACGATACGGGAGG
GCTTACCATCTGGCCCCAGTGCTGCAATGATACCGCGCGAACCACGCTCACCGGCTCCAGATTTATCAGC
AATAAACCAGCCAGCCGGAAGGGCCGAGCGCAGAAGTGGTCCTGCAACTTTATCCGCCTCCATCCAGTCT
ATTAATTGTTGCCGGGAAGCTAGAGTAAGTAGTTCGCCAGTTAATAGTTTGCGCAACGTTGTTGCCATTG
CTACAGGCATCGTGGTGTCACGCTCGTCGTTTGGTATGGCTTCATTCAGCTCCGGTTCCCAACGATCAAG
GCGAGTTACATGATCCCCCATGTTGTGCAAAAAAGCGGTTAGCTCCTTCGGTCCTCCGATCGTTGTCAGA
AGTAAGTTGGCCGCAGTGTTATCACTCATGGTTATGGCAGCACTGCATAATTCTCTTACTGTCATGCCAT
CCGTAAGATGCTTTTCTGTGACTGGTGAGTACTCAACCAAGTCATTCTGAGAATAGTGTATGCGGCGACC
GAGTTGCTCTTGCCCGGCGTCAATACGGGATAATACCGCGCCACATAGCAGAACTTTAAAAGTGCTCATC
ATTGGAAAACGTTCTTCGGGGCGAAAACTCTCAAGGATCTTACCGCTGTTGAGATCCAGTTCGATGTAAC
CCACTCGTGCACCCA
